Addgene plasmid #163971: pRS415-Cas9-VPR
Purpose: Trifunctional Cas9-VPR fusion protein plasmid for simultaneous transcriptional activation, transcriptional repression, and genome editing in yeast
Depositing lab: Jiazhang Lian. Depositing organization: Zhejiang University. Publication: A Single Cas9-VPR Nuclease for Simultaneous Gene Activation, Repression, and Editing in Saccharomyces cerevisiae. Dong C, Jiang L, Xu S, Huang L, Cai J, Lian J, Xu Z. ACS Synth Biol. 2020 Sep 18;9(9):2252-2257. doi: 10.1021/acssynbio.0c00218. Epub 2020 Aug 28. PubMed 32841560.
Backbone
  Vector backbone: PRS415
  Vector type: Yeast Expression, Synthetic Biology
  Selectable markers: LEU2
Growth in bacteria
  Bacterial resistance: Ampicillin, 100 μg/mL
  Growth temperature: 37°C
  Growth strain: DH5alpha
  Copy number: High Copy
Gene/Insert
  Gene/Insert name: Cas9-VPR
  Species: Synthetic
  Cloning method: Restriction Enzyme; 5′ cloning site Unknown (unknown if destroyed)
Terms and licenses: Academic/Nonprofit Terms; Industry Terms: Not Available to Industry
How to cite: pRS415-Cas9-VPR was a gift from Jiazhang Lian (Addgene plasmid # 163971 ; http://n2t.net/addgene:163971 ; RRID:Addgene_163971)
