[The description below was written by a language model from this plasmid's Addgene catalogue record and pLannotate feature annotations shown in this document.]
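Description:
pRS415-Cas9-VPR is a yeast–E. coli shuttle plasmid of about 12.1 kb, built on the pRS415 backbone for expression in Saccharomyces cerevisiae. In yeast it is maintained through a CEN/ARS element (CEN6 centromere fused to an autonomously replicating sequence), which gives stable, low-copy, centromeric inheritance. Selection in yeast relies on the LEU2 auxotrophic marker, expressed from its own promoter, in leucine-deficient strains. In bacteria it replicates from a high-copy ColE1/pUC-type origin and is selected with ampicillin via the AmpR β-lactamase gene. Leftover backbone elements include a partial M13/f1 phage origin, lac promoter/operator sequences and a T3 promoter fragment. Several short annotated fragments (bom, rop, lacI, NFS1) appear to be backbone remnants or incidental matches rather than functional parts.

The payload is a synthetic Cas9-VPR fusion driven by the constitutive yeast TEF1 promoter. The annotated reading frame begins with an SV40 nuclear localization signal, followed by Streptococcus pyogenes Cas9, a fragment of human RELA (p65) and the Epstein-Barr virus Rta activation domain. VPR conventionally stands for VP64-p65-Rta. The table does not annotate a VP64 segment, although there is an unannotated gap between Cas9 and the p65 fragment. No terminator is annotated either, and no guide RNA cassette appears, so guides are presumably supplied from a separate construct.

According to the record, the fusion acts as a trifunctional protein, allowing transcriptional activation, transcriptional repression and genome editing at the same time in yeast with a single Cas9-VPR nuclease. The record does not describe how the three functions are directed to different targets.
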