Features (pLannotate 1.2.2; 22 found; start..end, strand, type, name):
    124..174     +  misc_feature   bom (fragment): basis of mobility region from pBR322
    173..289     +  CDS            NFS1 (fragment): NFS1_YEAST - Also known as SPL1 From Saccharomyces cerevisiae (strain ATCC 204508 / S288c) (Baker's yeast).
    651..1745    -  CDS            LEU2: 3-isopropylmalate dehydrogenase, required for leucine biosynthesis; S. cerevisiae LEU2; yeast auxotrophic marker
   1746..2155    -  promoter       LEU2 promoter: S. cerevisiae LEU2
   2295..2372    -  CDS            YO192_YEAST (fragment): Experimental evidence at protein level: Swiss-Prot protein existence level 1. From Saccharomyces cerevisiae (strain ATCC 204508 / S288c) (Baker's yeast).
   2403..2455    +  misc_feature   bom (fragment): basis of mobility region from pBR322
   2456..2683    -  rep_origin     M13 ori (fragment) (sequence partly withheld): M13 bacteriophage origin of replication; arrow indicates direction of (+) strand synthesis
   2684..3083    +  promoter       TEF1 promoter: S. cerevisiae TEF1; promoter for EF-1α
   3122..3141    +  CDS            SV40 NLS (fragment): nuclear localization signal of SV40 (simian virus 40) large T antigen
   3143..7243    +  CDS            Cas9: Cas9 (Csn1) endonuclease from the Streptococcus pyogenes Type II CRISPR/Cas system generates RNA-guided double strand breaks in DNA
   7523..8302    +  CDS            RELA (fragment): TF65_HUMAN - Also known as NFKB3. Experimental evidence at protein level: Swiss-Prot protein existence level 1. NF-kappa-B is a pleiotropic transcription factor present in almost all cell types and is the endpoint of a series of signal transduction events that are initiated by a vast array of stimuli related to many biological processes such as inflammation, immunity, differentiation, cell growth, tumorigenesis and apoptosis. NF-kappa-B is a homo- or heterodimeric complex formed by the Rel-like domain- containing proteins RELA/p65, RELB, NFKB1/p105, NFKB1/p50, REL and NFKB2/p52. The heterodime
   8321..8890    +  CDS            Rta AD: transcriptional activation domain from the human herpesvirus 4 (Epstein-Barr virus) replication and transcription activator Rta/BRLF1 (Hardwick et al., 1992; Chavez et al., 2015)
   9338..9355    -  promoter       T3 promoter (fragment): promoter for bacteriophage T3 RNA polymerase
   9398..9420    -  protein_bind   lac operator (fragment): The lac repressor binds to the lac operator to inhibit transcription in E. coli. This inhibition can be relieved by adding lactose or isopropyl-β-D-thiogalactopyranoside (IPTG). lac repressor encoded by lacI
   9424..9454    -  promoter       lac promoter: promoter for the E. coli lac operon
   9469..9490    -  protein_bind   CAP binding site: CAP binding activates transcription in the presence of cAMP. E. coli catabolite activator protein
   9503..9595    -  CDS            lacI (fragment): lac repressor; lacI; The lac repressor binds to the lac operator to inhibit transcription in E. coli. This inhibition can be relieved by adding lactose or isopropyl-β-D-thiogalactopyranoside (IPTG).
   9778..10366   -  rep_origin     ori: high-copy-number ColE1/pMB1/pBR322/pUC origin of replication
  10537..11397   -  CDS            AmpR: β-lactamase; bla; confers resistance to ampicillin, carbenicillin, and related antibiotics
  11398..11502   -  promoter       AmpR promoter: bla
  11539..12042   +  misc_feature   CEN/ARS: S. cerevisiae CEN6 centromere fused to an autonomously replicating sequence
  12111..22      +  CDS            rop (fragment) (across the origin): Rop protein, which maintains plasmids at low copy number; rop
>Addgene plasmid #163971 | pRS415-Cas9-VPR | addgene full sequence | sequence record 323600 | Addgene NGS Result
TGATGACGGTGAAAACCTCTGACACATGCAGCTCCCGGAGACGGTCACAGCTTGTCTGTAAGCGGATGCC
GGGAGCAGACAAGCCCGTCAGGGCGCGTCAGCGGGTGTTGGCGGGTGTCGGGGCTGGCTTAACTATGCGG
CATCAGAGCAGATTGTACTGAGAGTGCACCATATCGACTACGTCGTTAAGGCCGTTTCTGACAGAGTAAA
ATTCTTGAGGGAACTTTCACCATTATGGGAAATGGTTCAAGAAGGTATTGACTTAAACTCCATCAAATGG
TCAGGTCATTGAGTGTTTTTTATTTGTTGTATTTTTTTTTTTTTAGAGAAAATCCTCCAATATATAAATT
AGGAATCATAGTTTCATGATTTTCTGTTACACCTAACTTTTTGTGTGGTGCCCTCCTCCTTGTCAATATT
AATGTTAAAGTGCAATTCTTTTTCCTTATCACGTTGAGCCATTAGTATCAATTTGCTTACCTGTATTCCT
TTACATCCTCCTTTTTCTCCTTCTTGATAAATGTATGTAGATTGCGTATATAGTTTCGTCTACCCTATGA
ACATATTCCATTTTGTAATTTCGTGTCGTTTCTATTATGAATTTCATTTATAAAGTTTATGTACAAATAT
CATAAAAAAAGAGAATCTTTTTAAGCAAGGATTTTCTTAACTTCTTCGGCGACAGCATCACCGACTTCGG
TGGTACTGTTGGAACCACCTAAATCACCAGTTCTGATACCTGCATCCAAAACCTTTTTAACTGCATCTTC
AATGGCCTTACCTTCTTCAGGCAAGTTCAATGACAATTTCAACATCATTGCAGCAGACAAGATAGTGGCG
ATAGGGTTGACCTTATTCTTTGGCAAATCTGGAGCAGAACCGTGGCATGGTTCGTACAAACCAAATGCGG
TGTTCTTGTCTGGCAAAGAGGCCAAGGACGCAGATGGCAACAAACCCAAGGAACCTGGGATAACGGAGGC
TTCATCGGAGATGATATCACCAAACATGTTGCTGGTGATTATAATACCATTTAGGTGGGTTGGGTTCTTA
ACTAGGATCATGGCGGCAGAATCAATCAATTGATGTTGAACCTTCAATGTAGGGAATTCGTTCTTGATGG
TTTCCTCCACAGTTTTTCTCCATAATCTTGAAGAGGCCAAAACATTAGCTTTATCCAAGGACCAAATAGG
CAATGGTGGCTCATGTTGTAGGGCCATGAAAGCGGCCATTCTTGTGATTCTTTGCACTTCTGGAACGGTG
TATTGTTCACTATCCCAAGCGACACCATCACCATCGTCTTCCTTTCTCTTACCAAAGTAAATACCTCCCA
CTAATTCTCTGACAACAACGAAGTCAGTACCTTTAGCAAATTGTGGCTTGATTGGAGATAAGTCTAAAAG
AGAGTCGGATGCAAAGTTACATGGTCTTAAGTTGGCGTACAATTGAAGTTCTTTACGGATTTTTAGTAAA
CCTTGTTCAGGTCTAACACTACCGGTACCCCATTTAGGACCACCCACAGCACCTAACAAAACGGCATCAG
CCTTCTTGGAGGCTTCCAGCGCCTCATCTGGAAGTGGAACACCTGTAGCATCGATAGCAGCACCACCAAT
TAAATGATTTTCGAAATCGAACTTGACATTGGAACGAACATCAGAAATAGCTTTAAGAACCTTAATGGCT
TCGGCTGTGATTTCTTGACCAACGTGGTCACCTGGCAAAACGACGATCTTCTTAGGGGCAGACATTAGAA
TGGTATATCCTTGAAATATATATATATATATATTGCTGAAATGTAAAAGGTAAGAAAAGTTAGAAAGTAA
GACGATTGCTAACCACCTATTGGAAAAAACAATAGGTCCTTAAATAATATTGTCAACTTCAAGTATTGTG
ATGCAAGCATTTAGTCATGAACGCTTCTCTATTCTATATGAAAAGCCGGTTCCGGCGCTCTCACCTTTCC
TTTTTCTCCCAATTTTTCAGTTGAAAAAGGTATATGCGTCAGGCGACCTCTGAAATTAACAAAAAATTTC
CAGTCATCGAATTTGATTCTGTGCGATAGCGCCCCTGTGTGTTCTCGTTATGTTGAGGAAAAAAATAATG
GTTGCTAAGAGATTCGAACTCTTGCATCTTACGATACCTGAGTATTCCCACAGTTAACTGCGGTCAAGAT
ATTTCTTGAATCAGGCGCCTTAGACCGCTCGGCCAAACAACCAATTACTTGTTGAGAAATAGAGTATAAT
TATCCTATAAATATAACGTTTTTGAACACACATGAACAAGGAAGTACAGGACAATTGATTTTGAAGAGAA
TGTGGATTTTGATGTAATTGTTGGGATTCCATTTTTAATAAGGCAATAATATTAGGTATGTAGATATACT
AGAAGTTCTCCTCGACCGGTCGATATGCGGTGTGAAATACCGCACAGATGCGTAAGGAGAAAATACCGCA
TCAGGAAATTGTAAGCGTTAATATTTTGTTAAAATTCGCGTTAAATTTTTGTTAAATCAGCTCATTTTTT
AACCAATAGGCCGAAATCGGCAAAATCCCTTATAAATCAAAAGAATAGACCGAGATAGGGT
[37 nt withheld, positions 2582-2618]
AAAGAACGTGGACTCCAACGTCAAAGG
[38 nt withheld, positions 2646-2683]
CATAGCTTCAAAATGTTTCTACTCCTTTTTTACTCTTCCAGATTTTCTCGGACTCCGCGCATCGCCGTAC
CACTTCAAAACACCCAAGCACAGCATACTAAATTTCCCCTCTTTCTTCCTCTAGGGTGTCGTTAATTACC
CGTACTAAAGGTTTGGAAAAGAAAAAAGAGACCGCCTCGTTTCTTTTTCTTCGTCGAAAAAGGCAATAAA
AATTTTTATCACGTTTCTTTTTCTTGAAAATTTTTTTTTTTGATTTTTTTCTCTTTCGATGACCTCCCAT
TGATATTTAAGTTAATAAACGGTCTTCAATTTCTCAAGTTTCAGTTTCATTTTTCTTGTTCTATTACAAC
TTTTTTTACTTCTTGCTCATTAGAAAGAAAGCATAGCAATCTAATCTAAGTTTTCTAGATGGATTATAAA
GATGACGATGACAAACCTCCAAAAAAGAAGAGAAAGGTCGATAAGAAATACTCAATAGGCTTAGATATCG
GCACAAATAGCGTCGGATGGGCGGTGATCACTGATGAATATAAGGTTCCGTCTAAAAAGTTCAAGGTTCT
GGGAAATACAGACCGCCACAGTATCAAAAAAAATCTTATAGGGGCTCTTTTATTTGACAGTGGAGAGACA
GCGGAAGCGACTCGTCTCAAACGGACAGCTCGTAGAAGGTATACACGTCGGAAGAATCGTATTTGTTATC
TACAGGAGATTTTTTCAAATGAGATGGCGAAAGTAGATGATAGTTTCTTTCATCGACTTGAAGAGTCTTT
TTTGGTGGAAGAAGACAAGAAGCATGAACGTCATCCTATTTTTGGAAATATAGTAGATGAAGTTGCTTAT
CATGAGAAATATCCAACTATCTATCATCTGCGAAAAAAATTGGTAGATTCTACTTATAAAGCGGATTTGC
GCTTAATCTATTTGGCCTTAGCGCATATGATTAAGTTTCGTGGTCATTTTTTGATTGAGGGAGATTTAAA
TCCTGATAATAGTGATGTGGACAAACTATTTATCCAGTTGGTACAAACCTACAATCAATTATTTGAAGAA
AACCCTATTAACGCAAGTGGAGTAGATGCTAAAGCGATTCTTTCTGCACGATTGAGTAAATCAAGACGAT
TAGAAAATCTCATTGCTCAGCTCCCCGGTGAGAAGAAAAATGGCTTATTTGGGAATCTCATTGCTTTGTC
ATTGGGTTTGACCCCTAATTTTAAATCAAATTTTGATTTGGCAGAAGATGCTAAATTACAGCTTTCAAAA
GATACTTACGATGATGATTTAGATAATTTATTGGCGCAAATTGGAGATCAATATGCTGATTTGTTTTTGG
CAGCTAAGAATTTATCAGATGCTATTTTACTTTCAGATATCCTAAGAGTAAATACTGAAATAACTAAGGC
TCCCCTATCAGCTTCAATGATTAAACGCTACGATGAACATCATCAAGACTTGACTCTTTTAAAAGCTTTA
GTTCGACAACAACTTCCAGAAAAGTATAAAGAAATCTTTTTTGATCAATCAAAAAACGGATATGCAGGTT
ATATTGATGGGGGAGCTAGCCAAGAAGAATTTTATAAATTTATCAAACCAATTTTAGAAAAAATGGATGG
TACTGAGGAATTATTGGTGAAACTAAATCGTGAAGATTTGCTGCGCAAGCAACGGACCTTTGACAACGGC
TCTATTACCCATCAAATTCACTTGGGTGAGCTGCATGCTATTTTGAGAAGACAAGAAGACTTTTATCCAT
TTTTAAAAGACAATCGTGAGAAGATTGAAAAAATCTTGACTTTTCGAATTCCTTATTATGTTGGTCCATT
GGCGCGTGGCAATAGTCGTTTTGCATGGATGACTCGGAAGTCTGAAGAAACAATTACCCCATGGAATTTT
GAAGAAGTTGTCGATAAAGGTGCTTCAGCTCAATCATTTATTGAACGCATGACAAACTTTGATAAAAATC
TTCCAAATGAAAAAGTACTACCAAAACATAGTTTGCTTTATGAGTATTTTACGGTTTATAACGAATTGAC
AAAGGTCAAATATGTTACTGAAGGAATGCGAAAACCAGCATTTCTTTCAGGTGAACAGAAGAAAGCCATT
GTTGATTTACTCTTCAAAACAAATCGAAAAGTAACCGTTAAGCAATTAAAAGAAGATTATTTCAAAAAAA
TAGAATGTTTTGATAGTGTTGAAATTTCAGGAGTTGAAGATAGATTTAATGCTTCATTAGGTACCTACCA
TGATTTGCTAAAAATTATTAAAGATAAAGATTTTTTGGATAATGAAGAAAATGAAGATATCTTAGAGGAT
ATTGTTTTAACATTGACCTTATTTGAAGATAGGGAGATGATTGAGGAAAGACTTAAAACATATGCTCACC
TCTTTGATGATAAGGTGATGAAACAGCTTAAACGTCGCCGTTATACTGGTTGGGGACGTTTGTCTCGAAA
ATTGATTAATGGTATTAGGGATAAGCAATCTGGCAAAACAATATTAGATTTTTTGAAATCAGATGGTTTT
GCCAATCGCAATTTTATGCAGCTGATCCATGATGATAGTTTGACATTTAAAGAAGACATTCAAAAAGCAC
AAGTGTCTGGACAAGGCGATAGTTTACATGAACATATTGCAAATTTAGCTGGTAGCCCTGCTATTAAAAA
AGGTATTTTACAGACTGTAAAAGTTGTTGATGAATTGGTCAAAGTAATGGGGCGGCATAAGCCAGAAAAT
ATCGTTATTGAAATGGCACGTGAAAATCAGACAACTCAAAAGGGCCAGAAAAATTCGCGAGAGCGTATGA
AACGAATCGAAGAAGGTATCAAAGAATTAGGAAGTCAGATTCTTAAAGAGCATCCTGTTGAAAATACTCA
ATTGCAAAATGAAAAGCTCTATCTCTATTATCTCCAAAATGGAAGAGACATGTATGTGGACCAAGAATTA
GATATTAATCGTTTAAGTGATTATGATGTCGATCACATTGTTCCACAAAGTTTCCTTAAAGACGATTCAA
TAGACAATAAGGTCTTAACGCGTTCTGATAAAAATCGTGGTAAATCGGATAACGTTCCAAGTGAAGAAGT
AGTCAAAAAGATGAAAAACTATTGGAGACAACTTCTAAACGCCAAGTTAATCACTCAACGTAAGTTTGAT
AATTTAACGAAAGCTGAACGTGGAGGTTTGAGTGAACTTGATAAAGCTGGTTTTATCAAACGCCAATTGG
TTGAAACTCGCCAAATCACTAAGCATGTGGCACAAATTTTGGATAGTCGCATGAATACTAAATACGATGA
AAATGATAAACTTATTCGAGAGGTTAAAGTGATTACCTTAAAATCTAAATTAGTTTCTGACTTCCGAAAA
GATTTCCAATTCTATAAAGTACGTGAGATTAACAATTACCATCATGCCCATGATGCGTATCTAAATGCCG
TCGTTGGAACTGCTTTGATTAAGAAATATCCAAAACTTGAATCGGAGTTTGTCTATGGTGATTATAAAGT
TTATGATGTTCGTAAAATGATTGCTAAGTCTGAGCAAGAAATAGGCAAAGCAACCGCAAAATATTTCTTT
TACTCTAATATCATGAACTTCTTCAAAACAGAAATTACACTTGCAAATGGAGAGATTCGCAAACGCCCTC
TAATCGAAACTAATGGGGAAACTGGAGAAATTGTCTGGGATAAAGGGCGAGATTTTGCCACAGTGCGCAA
AGTATTGTCCATGCCCCAAGTCAATATTGTCAAGAAAACAGAAGTACAGACAGGCGGATTCTCCAAGGAG
TCAATTTTACCAAAAAGAAATTCGGACAAGCTTATTGCTCGTAAAAAAGACTGGGATCCAAAAAAATATG
GTGGTTTTGATAGTCCAACGGTAGCTTATTCAGTCCTAGTGGTTGCTAAGGTGGAAAAAGGGAAATCGAA
GAAGTTAAAATCCGTTAAAGAGTTACTAGGGATCACAATTATGGAAAGAAGTTCCTTTGAAAAAAATCCG
ATTGACTTTTTAGAAGCTAAAGGATATAAGGAAGTTAAAAAAGACTTAATCATTAAACTACCTAAATATA
GTCTTTTTGAGTTAGAAAACGGTCGTAAACGGATGCTGGCTAGTGCCGGAGAATTACAAAAAGGAAATGA
GCTGGCTCTGCCAAGCAAATATGTGAATTTTTTATATTTAGCTAGTCATTATGAAAAGTTGAAGGGTAGT
CCAGAAGATAACGAACAAAAACAATTGTTTGTGGAGCAGCATAAGCATTATTTAGATGAGATTATTGAGC
AAATCAGTGAATTTTCTAAGCGTGTTATTTTAGCAGATGCCAATTTAGATAAAGTTCTTAGTGCATATAA
CAAACATAGAGACAAACCAATACGTGAACAAGCAGAAAATATTATTCATTTATTTACGTTGACGAATCTT
GGAGCTCCCGCTGCTTTTAAATATTTTGATACAACAATTGATCGTAAACGATATACGTCTACAAAAGAAG
TTTTAGATGCCACTCTTATCCATCAATCCATCACTGGTCTTTATGAAACACGCATTGATTTGAGTCAGCT
AGGAGGTGACCCAATTGCCGGATCCAAGGCTAGCCCGAAAAAGAAACGCAAAGTTGGGCGCGCCGAGGCC
AGCGGTTCCGGACGGGCTGACGCATTGGACGATTTTGATCTGGATATGCTGGGAAGTGACGCCCTCGATG
ATTTTGACCTTGACATGCTTGGTTCGGATGCCCTTGATGACTTTGACCTCGACATGCTCGGCAGTGACGC
CCTTGATGATTTCGACCTGGACATGCTGATTAACTCTAGAAGTTCCGGATCTCCGAAAAAGAAACGCAAA
GTTGGTAGCCAGTACCTGCCCGACACCGACGACCGGCACCGGATCGAGGAAAAGCGGAAGCGGACCTACG
AGACATTCAAGAGCATCATGAAGAAGTCCCCCTTCAGCGGCCCCACCGACCCTAGACCTCCACCTAGAAG
AATCGCCGTGCCCAGCAGATCCAGCGCCAGCGTGCCAAAACCTGCCCCCCAGCCTTACCCCTTCACCAGC
AGCCTGAGCACCATCAACTACGACGAGTTCCCTACCATGGTGTTCCCCAGCGGCCAGATCTCTCAGGCCT
CTGCTCTGGCTCCAGCCCCTCCTCAGGTGCTGCCTCAGGCTCCTGCTCCTGCACCAGCTCCAGCCATGGT
GTCTGCACTGGCTCAGGCACCAGCACCCGTGCCTGTGCTGGCTCCTGGACCTCCACAGGCTGTGGCTCCA
CCAGCCCCTAAACCTACACAGGCCGGCGAGGGCACACTGTCTGAAGCTCTGCTGCAGCTGCAGTTCGACG
ACGAGGATCTGGGAGCCCTGCTGGGAAACAGCACCGATCCTGCCGTGTTCACCGACCTGGCCAGCGTGGA
CAACAGCGAGTTCCAGCAGCTGCTGAACCAGGGCATCCCTGTGGCCCCTCACACCACCGAGCCCATGCTG
ATGGAATACCCCGAGGCCATCACCCGGCTCGTGACAGGCGCTCAGAGGCCTCCTGATCCAGCTCCTGCCC
CTCTGGGAGCACCAGGCCTGCCTAATGGACTGCTGTCTGGCGACGAGGACTTCAGCTCTATCGCCGATAT
GGATTTCTCAGCCTTGCTGGGCTCTGGCAGCGGCAGCCGGGATTCCAGGGAAGGGATGTTTTTGCCGAAG
CCTGAGGCCGGCTCCGCTATTAGTGACGTGTTTGAGGGCCGCGAGGTGTGCCAGCCAAAACGAATCCGGC
CATTTCATCCTCCAGGAAGTCCATGGGCCAACCGCCCACTCCCCGCCAGCCTCGCACCAACACCAACCGG
TCCAGTACATGAGCCAGTCGGGTCACTGACCCCGGCACCAGTCCCTCAGCCACTGGATCCAGCGCCCGCA
GTGACTCCCGAGGCCAGTCACCTGTTGGAGGATCCCGATGAAGAGACGAGCCAGGCTGTCAAAGCCCTTC
GGGAGATGGCCGATACTGTGATTCCCCAGAAGGAAGAGGCTGCAATCTGTGGCCAAATGGACCTTTCCCA
TCCGCCCCCAAGGGGCCATCTGGATGAGCTGACAACCACACTTGAGTCCATGACCGAGGATCTGAACCTG
GACTCACCCCTGACCCCGGAATTGAACGAGATTCTGGATACCTTCCTGAACGACGAGTGCCTCTTGCATG
CCATGCATATCAGCACAGGACTGTCCATCTTCGACACATCTCTGTTTTTAATTAACTACCCGTACGACGT
TCCGGACTACGCTTCTTGAGATCCTTTGCGAACACTTTTATTAATTCATGATCACGCTCTAATTTGTGCA
TTTGAAATGTACTCTAATTCTAATTTTATATTTTTAATGATATCTTGAAAAGTAAATACGTTTTTAATAT
ATACAAAATAATACAGTTTAATTTTCAAGTTTTTGATCATTTGTTCTCAGAAAGTTGAGTGGGACGGAGA
CAAAGAAACTTTAAAGAGAAATGCAAAGTGGGAAGAAGTCAGTTGTTTACCGACCGCACTGTTATTCACA
AATATTCCAATTTTGCCTGCAGACTCACGTCCACAAATTTTGGTTAGTTTGGTAAATGGTAAGGATATAG
TAGAGCCTTTTTGAAATGGGAAATATCTTCTTTTTCTGTATCCCGCTTCAAAAAGTGTCTAATGAGTCAG
TTATCTTTAGTGAGGGTTAATTGCGCGCTTGGCGTAATCATGGTCATAGCTGTTTCCTGTGTGAAATTGT
TATCCGCTCACAATTCCACACAACATACGAGCCGGAAGCATAAAGTGTAAAGCCTGGGGTGCCTAATGAG
TGAGCTAACTCACATTAATTGCGTTGCGCTCACTGCCCGCTTTCCAGTCGGGAAACCTGTCGTGCCAGCT
GCATTAATGAATCGGCCAACGCGCGGGGAGAGGCGGTTTGCGTATTGGGCGCTCTTCCGCTTCCTCGCTC
ACTGACTCGCTGCGCTCGGTCGTTCGGCTGCGGCGAGCGGTATCAGCTCACTCAAAGGCGGTAATACGGT
TATCCACAGAATCAGGGGATAACGCAGGAAAGAACATGTGAGCAAAAGGCCAGCAAAAGGCCAGGAACCG
TAAAAAGGCCGCGTTGCTGGCGTTTTTCCATAGGCTCCGCCCCCCTGACGAGCATCACAAAAATCGACGC
TCAAGTCAGAGGTGGCGAAACCCGACAGGACTATAAAGATACCAGGCGTTTCCCCCTGGAAGCTCCCTCG
TGCGCTCTCCTGTTCCGACCCTGCCGCTTACCGGATACCTGTCCGCCTTTCTCCCTTCGGGAAGCGTGGC
GCTTTCTCATAGCTCACGCTGTAGGTATCTCAGTTCGGTGTAGGTCGTTCGCTCCAAGCTGGGCTGTGTG
CACGAACCCCCCGTTCAGCCCGACCGCTGCGCCTTATCCGGTAACTATCGTCTTGAGTCCAACCCGGTAA
GACACGACTTATCGCCACTGGCAGCAGCCACTGGTAACAGGATTAGCAGAGCGAGGTATGTAGGCGGTGC
TACAGAGTTCTTGAAGTGGTGGCCTAACTACGGCTACACTAGAAGAACAGTATTTGGTATCTGCGCTCTG
CTGAAGCCAGTTACCTTCGGAAAAAGAGTTGGTAGCTCTTGATCCGGCAAACAAACCACCGCTGGTAGCG
GTGGTTTTTTTGTTTGCAAGCAGCAGATTACGCGCAGAAAAAAAGGATCTCAAGAAGATCCTTTGATCTT
TTCTACGGGGTCTGACGCTCAGTGGAACGAAAACTCACGTTAAGGGATTTTGGTCATGAGATTATCAAAA
AGGATCTTCACCTAGATCCTTTTAAATTAAAAATGAAGTTTTAAATCAATCTAAAGTATATATGAGTAAA
CTTGGTCTGACAGTTACCAATGCTTAATCAGTGAGGCACCTATCTCAGCGATCTGTCTATTTCGTTCATC
CATAGTTGCCTGACTCCCCGTCGTGTAGATAACTACGATACGGGAGGGCTTACCATCTGGCCCCAGTGCT
GCAATGATACCGCGAGACCCACGCTCACCGGCTCCAGATTTATCAGCAATAAACCAGCCAGCCGGAAGGG
CCGAGCGCAGAAGTGGTCCTGCAACTTTATCCGCCTCCATCCAGTCTATTAATTGTTGCCGGGAAGCTAG
AGTAAGTAGTTCGCCAGTTAATAGTTTGCGCAACGTTGTTGCCATTGCTACAGGCATCGTGGTGTCACGC
TCGTCGTTTGGTATGGCTTCATTCAGCTCCGGTTCCCAACGATCAAGGCGAGTTACATGATCCCCCATGT
TGTGCAAAAAAGCGGTTAGCTCCTTCGGTCCTCCGATCGTTGTCAGAAGTAAGTTGGCCGCAGTGTTATC
ACTCATGGTTATGGCAGCACTGCATAATTCTCTTACTGTCATGCCATCCGTAAGATGCTTTTCTGTGACT
GGTGAGTACTCAACCAAGTCATTCTGAGAATAGTGTATGCGGCGACCGAGTTGCTCTTGCCCGGCGTCAA
TACGGGATAATACCGCGCCACATAGCAGAACTTTAAAAGTGCTCATCATTGGAAAACGTTCTTCGGGGCG
AAAACTCTCAAGGATCTTACCGCTGTTGAGATCCAGTTCGATGTAACCCACTCGTGCACCCAACTGATCT
TCAGCATCTTTTACTTTCACCAGCGTTTCTGGGTGAGCAAAAACAGGAAGGCAAAATGCCGCAAAAAAGG
GAATAAGGGCGACACGGAAATGTTGAATACTCATACTCTTCCTTTTTCAATATTATTGAAGCATTTATCA
GGGTTATTGTCTCATGAGCGGATACATATTTGAATGTATTTAGAAAAATAAACAAATAGGGGTTCCGCGC
ACATTTCCCCGAAAAGTGCCACCTGGGTCCTTTTCATCACGTGCTATAAAAATAATTATAATTTAAATTT
TTTAATATAAATATATAAATTAAAAATAGAAAGTAAAAAAAGAAATTAAAGAAAAAATAGTTTTTGTTTT
CCGAAGATGTAAAAGACTCTAGGGGGATCGCCAACAAATACTACCTTTTATCTTGCTCTTCCTGCTCTCA
GGTATTAATGCCGAATTGTTTCATCTTGTCTGTGTAGAAGACCACACACGAAAATCCTGTGATTTTACAT
TTTACTTATCGTTAATCGAATGTATATCTATTTAATCTGCTTTTCTTGTCTAATAAATATATATGTAAAG
TACGCTTTTTGTTGAAATTTTTTAAACCTTTGTTTATTTTTTTTTCTTCATTCCGTAACTCTTCTACCTT
CTTTATTTACTTTCTAAAATCCAAATACAAAACATAAAAATAAATAAACACAGAGTAAATTCCCAAATTA
TTCCATCATTAAAAGATACGAGGCGCGTGTAAGTTACAGGCAAGCGATCCGTCCTAAGAAACCATTATTA
TCATGACATTAACCTATAAAAATAGGCGTATCACGAGGCCCTTTCGTCTCGCGCGTTTCGG
